Addgene plasmid #112297: pHEY1-donor
Purpose: CRISPR donor plasmid to tag human transcription factor HEY1 with GFP
Depositing lab: Kevin White. Depositing organization: University of Chicago.
Backbone
  Vector backbone: pUC19
  Vector type: CRISPR
Growth in bacteria
  Bacterial resistance: Ampicillin, 100 μg/mL
  Growth temperature: 37°C
  Growth strain: DH5alpha
  Copy number: High Copy
Gene/Insert
  Gene/Insert name: HEY1 homology arms flanking EGFP-IRES-Neo cassette
  Species: H. sapiens (human)
  Mutation: hg38:8:79765311:G>A
  Entrez Gene: HEY1 (a.k.a. BHLHb31, CHF2, HERP2, HESR1, HRT-1, NERP2, OAF1, hHRT1)
  Cloning method: Gibson Cloning
  Sequencing primers: 5′ M13pUC-fwd; 3′ M13pUC-rev
Terms and licenses: Academic/Nonprofit Terms; Industry Terms: Not Available to Industry
Depositor comments: Cloning source: K562. Use with plasmid pHEY1.1.0-gDNA.
How to cite: pHEY1-donor was a gift from Kevin White (Addgene plasmid # 112297 ; http://n2t.net/addgene:112297 ; RRID:Addgene_112297)
