[The description below was written by a language model from this plasmid's Addgene catalogue record and pLannotate feature annotations shown in this document.]
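Description:
pHEY1-donor is a homology-directed repair donor plasmid built on the pUC19 backbone, designed to knock a GFP tag into the endogenous human HEY1 locus by CRISPR-assisted genome editing. It is maintained in E. coli at high copy through the pUC-type ColE1 origin and selected with ampicillin via the β-lactamase gene. Remnants of the pUC19 lac promoter/operator, lacZα and multiple cloning site flank the insert, which was assembled by Gibson cloning using homology arms amplified from K562 cell DNA.

The payload consists of HEY1 genomic homology arms surrounding an EGFP-IRES-Neo cassette. The upstream arm includes a fragment of the HEY1 coding sequence that lies directly ahead of a short linker region annotated as a partial capTEV element (a fragment of a composite tag that includes a TEV protease cleavage site) and an S-tag, followed by EGFP. This order points to a C-terminal fusion to HEY1, a Notch-pathway bHLH transcriptional repressor. Downstream, an EMCV IRES drives translation of the Tn5 neomycin phosphotransferase from the same transcript. No separate mammalian promoter is annotated in the cassette, so both the tagged protein and G418 resistance would depend on transcription from the native HEY1 promoter after correct integration. The unannotated stretch after NeoR presumably contains the downstream homology arm.

The record notes a single-nucleotide G>A change relative to the hg38 reference on chromosome 8 but does not explain its purpose. The donor is intended to be used with its companion guide RNA plasmid, pHEY1.1.0-gDNA. The two sequence records, from the depositor and from repository sequencing, differ by one nucleotide in length and show the same features from different start points.
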