Features (pLannotate 1.2.2; 17 found; start..end, strand, type, name):
      1..21      +  misc_feature   MCS (fragment): pUC18/19 multiple cloning site
     58..74      -  protein_bind   lac operator: The lac repressor binds to the lac operator to inhibit transcription in E. coli. This inhibition can be relieved by adding lactose or isopropyl-β-D-thiogalactopyranoside (IPTG). lac repressor encoded by lacI
     82..112     -  promoter       lac promoter: promoter for the E. coli lac operon
    127..148     -  protein_bind   CAP binding site: CAP binding activates transcription in the presence of cAMP. E. coli catabolite activator protein
    161..253     -  CDS            lacI (fragment): lac repressor; lacI; The lac repressor binds to the lac operator to inhibit transcription in E. coli. This inhibition can be relieved by adding lactose or isopropyl-β-D-thiogalactopyranoside (IPTG).
    436..1024    -  rep_origin     ori: high-copy-number ColE1/pMB1/pBR322/pUC origin of replication
   1195..2055    -  CDS            AmpR: β-lactamase; bla; confers resistance to ampicillin, carbenicillin, and related antibiotics
   2056..2160    -  promoter       AmpR promoter: bla
   2255..2290    +  CDS            rop (fragment): Rop protein, which maintains plasmids at low copy number; rop
   2392..2491    +  misc_feature   bom (fragment): basis of mobility region from pBR322
   2497..2654    -  CDS            lacZα (fragment): LacZα fragment of β-galactosidase; lacZ fragment
   3288..3869    +  CDS            HEY1 (fragment): HEY1_HUMAN - Also known as BHLHB31, CHF2, HERP2, HESR1, HRT1. Experimental evidence at protein level: Swiss-Prot protein existence level 1. Transcriptional repressor which binds preferentially to the canonical E box sequence 5'-CACGTG-3' (PubMed:11095750). Downstream effector of Notch signaling required for cardiovascular development. Specifically required for the Notch-induced endocardial epithelial to mesenchymal transition, which is itself criticial for cardiac valve and septum development. May be required in conjunction with HEY2 to specify arterial cell fate or identity. Promotes maintena
   3893..3913    +  CDS            capTEV™ (fragment): composite tag for in vivo biotinylation, TEV protease cleavage, and 6xHis tagging
   3927..3971    +  CDS            S-Tag: affinity and epitope tag derived from pancreatic ribonuclease A
   4062..4781    +  CDS            EGFP: the original enhanced GFP (Yang et al., 1996) mammalian codon-optimized
   4819..5404    +  misc_feature   IRES2: internal ribosome entry site (IRES) of the encephalomyocarditis virus (EMCV)
   5486..6289    +  CDS            NeoR/KanR: aminoglycoside phosphotransferase from Tn5; aph(3')-II (or nptII); confers resistance to neomycin, kanamycin, and G418 (Geneticin®)
>Addgene plasmid #112297 | pHEY1-donor | depositor full sequence | sequence record 211688 | Full Sequence
GACCTGCAGGCATGCAAGCTTGGCGTAATCATGGTCATAGCTGTTTCCTGTGTGAAATTGTTATCCGCTC
ACAATTCCACACAACATACGAGCCGGAAGCATAAAGTGTAAAGCCTGGGGTGCCTAATGAGTGAGCTAAC
TCACATTAATTGCGTTGCGCTCACTGCCCGCTTTCCAGTCGGGAAACCTGTCGTGCCAGCTGCATTAATG
AATCGGCCAACGCGCGGGGAGAGGCGGTTTGCGTATTGGGCGCTCTTCCGCTTCCTCGCTCACTGACTCG
CTGCGCTCGGTCGTTCGGCTGCGGCGAGCGGTATCAGCTCACTCAAAGGCGGTAATACGGTTATCCACAG
AATCAGGGGATAACGCAGGAAAGAACATGTGAGCAAAAGGCCAGCAAAAGGCCAGGAACCGTAAAAAGGC
CGCGTTGCTGGCGTTTTTCCATAGGCTCCGCCCCCCTGACGAGCATCACAAAAATCGACGCTCAAGTCAG
AGGTGGCGAAACCCGACAGGACTATAAAGATACCAGGCGTTTCCCCCTGGAAGCTCCCTCGTGCGCTCTC
CTGTTCCGACCCTGCCGCTTACCGGATACCTGTCCGCCTTTCTCCCTTCGGGAAGCGTGGCGCTTTCTCA
TAGCTCACGCTGTAGGTATCTCAGTTCGGTGTAGGTCGTTCGCTCCAAGCTGGGCTGTGTGCACGAACCC
CCCGTTCAGCCCGACCGCTGCGCCTTATCCGGTAACTATCGTCTTGAGTCCAACCCGGTAAGACACGACT
TATCGCCACTGGCAGCAGCCACTGGTAACAGGATTAGCAGAGCGAGGTATGTAGGCGGTGCTACAGAGTT
CTTGAAGTGGTGGCCTAACTACGGCTACACTAGAAGGACAGTATTTGGTATCTGCGCTCTGCTGAAGCCA
GTTACCTTCGGAAAAAGAGTTGGTAGCTCTTGATCCGGCAAACAAACCACCGCTGGTAGCGGTGGTTTTT
TTGTTTGCAAGCAGCAGATTACGCGCAGAAAAAAAGGATCTCAAGAAGATCCTTTGATCTTTTCTACGGG
GTCTGACGCTCAGTGGAACGAAAACTCACGTTAAGGGATTTTGGTCATGAGATTATCAAAAAGGATCTTC
ACCTAGATCCTTTTAAATTAAAAATGAAGTTTTAAATCAATCTAAAGTATATATGAGTAAACTTGGTCTG
ACAGTTACCAATGCTTAATCAGTGAGGCACCTATCTCAGCGATCTGTCTATTTCGTTCATCCATAGTTGC
CTGACTCCCCGTCGTGTAGATAACTACGATACGGGAGGGCTTACCATCTGGCCCCAGTGCTGCAATGATA
CCGCGAGACCCACGCTCACCGGCTCCAGATTTATCAGCAATAAACCAGCCAGCCGGAAGGGCCGAGCGCA
GAAGTGGTCCTGCAACTTTATCCGCCTCCATCCAGTCTATTAATTGTTGCCGGGAAGCTAGAGTAAGTAG
TTCGCCAGTTAATAGTTTGCGCAACGTTGTTGCCATTGCTACAGGCATCGTGGTGTCACGCTCGTCGTTT
GGTATGGCTTCATTCAGCTCCGGTTCCCAACGATCAAGGCGAGTTACATGATCCCCCATGTTGTGCAAAA
AAGCGGTTAGCTCCTTCGGTCCTCCGATCGTTGTCAGAAGTAAGTTGGCCGCAGTGTTATCACTCATGGT
TATGGCAGCACTGCATAATTCTCTTACTGTCATGCCATCCGTAAGATGCTTTTCTGTGACTGGTGAGTAC
TCAACCAAGTCATTCTGAGAATAGTGTATGCGGCGACCGAGTTGCTCTTGCCCGGCGTCAATACGGGATA
ATACCGCGCCACATAGCAGAACTTTAAAAGTGCTCATCATTGGAAAACGTTCTTCGGGGCGAAAACTCTC
AAGGATCTTACCGCTGTTGAGATCCAGTTCGATGTAACCCACTCGTGCACCCAACTGATCTTCAGCATCT
TTTACTTTCACCAGCGTTTCTGGGTGAGCAAAAACAGGAAGGCAAAATGCCGCAAAAAAGGGAATAAGGG
CGACACGGAAATGTTGAATACTCATACTCTTCCTTTTTCAATATTATTGAAGCATTTATCAGGGTTATTG
TCTCATGAGCGGATACATATTTGAATGTATTTAGAAAAATAAACAAATAGGGGTTCCGCGCACATTTCCC
CGAAAAGTGCCACCTGACGTCTAAGAAACCATTATTATCATGACATTAACCTATAAAAATAGGCGTATCA
CGAGGCCCTTTCGTCTCGCGCGTTTCGGTGATGACGGTGAAAACCTCTGACACATGCAGCTCCCGGAGAC
GGTCACAGCTTGTCTGTAAGCGGATGCCGGGAGCAGACAAGCCCGTCAGGGCGCGTCAGCGGGTGTTGGC
GGGTGTCGGGGCTGGCTTAACTATGCGGCATCAGAGCAGATTGTACTGAGAGTGCACCATATGCGGTGTG
AAATACCGCACAGATGCGTAAGGAGAAAATACCGCATCAGGCGCCATTCGCCATTCAGGCTGCGCAACTG
TTGGGAAGGGCGATCGGTGCGGGCCTCTTCGCTATTACGCCAGCTGGCGAAAGGGGGATGTGCTGCAAGG
CGATTAAGTTGGGTAACGCCAGGGTTTTCCCAGTCACGACGTTGTAAAACGACGGCCAGTGAATTCGAGC
TCGGTACCCTGTGACAGCCCTGATTCAGATCAGGTAGCTTTCACATTTGTCCATTGCTATTTTGAGAAAA
AGCATTTAAAAACAATATGTGGTCTTATTTTTGGTATACGGGATTTTAAAAAAAAGGTGCTGCCACATGC
CTCTTGAGGAAAGAAATGTATTCTGGTTAAGTAAAGGAAACCTAACGGGAGACCAAGGTCTGTGTGTATG
TCTCTCCAGCAGGAAAATGCTTTACTGAGGTCCAAGTGCCTAAAAGCTCCGCGATGATAACTTACATCTG
TGTGTCTAATGAATTTCACTGCTCTGTGGTTTCTCTGCCCTTGATGTATTTTTTGTTGTTGTTGAGGGAA
AACATTAAAGGAATGAACATAGTTTCATCTGCTGGTAGGGTATAATTCCAATTTCTGCTCTGCAGCTTCT
AATTGGGCTTTGAACTTGCATTAGCAAACACATTCTGCTTATGTTGATTAATGCAAAGATTTTTGTTGAT
TCCAAAGACTTTCGGAAGAACCCCTGACTGTTGTGTTTTAAGGGATGCAGGTATCTGCCAGGAAGGGCTG
TCTCTGGGACTTAAGAAATGAGGGAAACGGGCAAAGCCCTGAGATTTTTCTTTTGTTCTTTTGCTTAGGT
TACTTTGACGCGCACGCCCTTGCTATGGACTATCGGAGTTTGGGATTTCGGGAATGCCTGGCAGAAGTTG
CGCGTTATCTGAGCATCATTGAAGGACTAGATGCCTCTGACCCGCTTCGAGTTCGACTGGTTTCGCATCT
CAACAACTACGCTTCCCAGCGGGAAGCCGCGAGCGGCGCCCACGCGGGCCTCGGACACATTCCCTGGGGG
ACCGTCTTCGGACATCACCCGCACATCGCGCACCCGCTGTTGCTGCCCCAGAACGGCCACGGGAACGCGG
GCACCACGGCCTCACCCACGGAACCGCACCACCAGGGCAGGCTGGGCTCGGCACATCCGGAGGCGCCTGC
TTTGCGAGCGCCCCCTAGCGGCAGCCTCGGACCGGTGCTCCCTGTGGTCACCTCCGCCTCCAAACTGTCG
CCGCCTCTGCTCTCCTCAGTGGCCTCCCTGTCGGCCTTCCCCTTCTCTTTCGGCTCCTTCCACTTACTGT
CTCCCAATGCACTGAGCCCTTCAGCACCCACGCAGGCTGCAAACCTTGGCAAGCCCTATAGACCTTGGGG
GACGGAGATCGGAGCTTTTCCCGGGATTCCAACTACTGCAAGCGAGAATCTTTATTTTCAGGGCGCCGCC
AAATTCAAAGAAACCGCTGCTGCTAAATTCGAACGCCAGCACATGGACAGCGGAGGTGGAGGTTCGAGCG
GTCCCTCGGGTTCGTCGAGCCTGGAAGTTCTGTTCCAGGGGCCCCTGTCGTCGAGCGGTCCCTCGGGTTC
GATGGTGAGCAAAGGCGAGGAGCTGTTCACCGGGGTGGTGCCCATCCTGGTCGAGCTGGACGGCGACGTA
AACGGCCACAAGTTCAGCGTGTCCGGCGAGGGCGAGGGCGATGCCACCTACGGCAAGCTGACCCTGAAGT
TCATCTGCACCACCGGCAAGCTGCCCGTGCCCTGGCCCACCCTCGTGACCACCCTGACCTACGGCGTGCA
GTGCTTCAGCCGCTACCCCGACCACATGAAGCAGCACGACTTCTTCAAGTCCGCCATGCCCGAAGGCTAC
GTCCAGGAGCGCACCATCTTCTTCAAGGACGACGGCAACTACAAGACCCGCGCCGAGGTGAAGTTCGAGG
GCGACACCCTGGTGAACCGCATCGAGCTGAAGGGCATCGACTTCAAGGAGGACGGCAACATCCTGGGGCA
CAAGCTGGAGTACAACTACAACAGCCACAACGTCTATATCATGGCCGACAAGCAGAAGAACGGCATCAAG
GTGAACTTCAAGATCCGCCACAACATCGAGGACGGCAGCGTGCAGCTCGCCGACCACTACCAGCAGAACA
CCCCCATCGGCGACGGCCCCGTGCTGCTGCCCGACAACCACTACCTGAGCACCCAGTCCGCCCTGAGCAA
AGACCCCAACGAGAAGCGCGATCACATGGTCCTTAAGGAGTTCGTGACCGCCGCCGGGATCACTCTCGGC
ATGGACGAGCTGTACAAGTAATGATCTAGAGTCGAGTTAATTAAGAATTCCGCCCCCCCCCCTCTCCCTC
CCCCCCCCTAACGTTACTGGCCGAAGCCGCTTGGAATAAGGCCGGTGTGCGTTTGTCTATATGTTATTTT
CCACCATATTGCCGTCTTTTGGCAATGTGAGGGCCCGGAAACCTGGCCCTGTCTTCTTGACGAGCATTCC
TAGGGGTCTTTCCCCTCTCGCCAAAGGAATGCAGGGTCTGTTGAATGTCGTGAAGGAAGCAGTTCCTCTG
GAAGCTTCTTGAAGACAAACAACGTCTGTAGCGACCCTTTGCAGGCAGCGGAACCCCCCACCTGGCGACA
GGTGCCTCTGCGGCCAAAAGCCACGTGTATAAGATACACCTGCAAAGGCGGCACAACCCCAGTGCCACGT
TGTGAGTTGGATAGTTGTGGAAAGAGTCAAATGGCTCTCCTCAAGCGTATTCAACAAGGGGCTGAAGGAT
GCCCAGAAGGTACCCCATTGTATGGGATCTGATCTGGGGCCTCGGTGCACATGCTTTACATGTGTTTAGT
CGAGGTTAAAAAAACGTCTAGGCCCCCCGAACCACGGGGACGTGGTTTTCCTTTGAAAAACACGATGATA
ATATGGCCACAACCTGTTACATTGCACAAGATAAAAATATATCATCACGAACAGTAAAACTGTCTGCTTA
CATAAACAGTAATACAAGGGGTGTTATGGGATCGGCCATTGAACAAGATGGATTGCACGCAGGTTCTCCG
GCCGCTTGGGTGGAGAGGCTATTCGGCTATGACTGGGCACAACAGACAATCGGCTGCTCTGATGCCGCCG
TGTTCCGGCTGTCAGCGCAGGGGCGCCCGGTTCTTTTTGTCAAGACCGACCTGTCCGGTGCCCTGAATGA
ACTGCAGGACGAGGCAGCGCGGCTATCGTGGCTGGCCACGACGGGCGTTCCTTGCGCAGCTGTGCTCGAC
GTTGTCACTGAAGCGGGAAGGGACTGGCTGCTATTGGGCGAAGTGCCGGGGCAGGATCTCCTGTCATCTC
ACCTTGCTCCTGCCGAGAAAGTATCCATCATGGCTGATGCAATGCGGCGGCTGCATACGCTTGATCCGGC
TACCTGCCCATTCGACCACCAAGCGAAACATCGCATCGAGCGAGCACGTACTCGGATGGAAGCCGGTCTT
GTCGATCAGGATGATCTGGACGAAGAGCATCAGGGGCTCGCGCCAGCCGAACTGTTCGCCAGGCTCAAGG
CGCGCATGCCCGACGGCGAGGATCTCGTCGTGACCCATGGCGATGCCTGCTTGCCGAATATCATGGTGGA
AAATGGCCGCTTTTCTGGATTCATCGACTGTGGCCGGCTGGGTGTGGCGGACCGCTATCAGGACATAGCG
TTGGCTACCCGTGATATTGCTGAAGAGCTTGGCGGCGAATGGGCTGACCGCTTCCTCGTGCTTTACGGTA
TCGCCGCTCCCGATTCGCAGCGCATCGCCTTCTATCGCCTTCTTGACGAGTTCTTCTGAAGAACTGATGT
AGAATGAGGGAGGGGAAAGTTTAAAATCCCAGCTGGGCTGGACTGTTGCCAACATCACCTTAAAGTCGTC
AGTAAAAGTAAAAAGGAAAAAGGTACACTTTCAGATAATTTTTTTTTTAAAGACTAAAGGTTTGTTGGTT
TACTTTTATCTTTTTTAATGTTTTTTTCATCATGTCATGTATTAGCAGTTTTTAAAAACTAGTTGTTAAA
TTTTGTTCAAGACATTAAATTGAAATAGTGAGTATAAGCCAACACTTTGTGATAGGTTTGTACTGTGCCT
AATTTACTTTGTAAACCAGAATGATTCCGTTTTTGCCTCAAAATTTGGGGAATCTTAACATTTAGTATTT
TTGGTCTGTTTTTCTCCTTGTATAGTTATGGTCTGTTTTTAGAATTAATTTTCCAAACCACTATGCTTAA
TGTTAACATGATTCTGTTTGTTAATATTTTGACAGATTAAGGTGTTGTATAAATAATATTCTTTTGGGGG
GAGGGGAACTATATTGAATTTTATATTTCTGAGCAAAGCGTTGACAAATCAGATGATCAGCTTTATCCAA
GAAAGAAGACTAGTAAATTGTCTGCCTCCTATAGCAGAAAGGTGAATGTACAAACTGTTGGTGGCCCTGA
ATCCATCTGACCAGCTGCTGGTATCTGCCAGGACTGGCAGTTCTGATTTAGTTAGGAGAGAGCCGCTGAT
AGGTTAGGTCTCATTTGGAGTGTTGGTGGAAAGGAAACTGAAGGTAATTGAATAGAATACGCCTGCATTT
ACCAGCCCCAGCAACACAAAGAATTTTTAATCACACGGATCTCAAATTCACAAATGTTAACATGGATAAG
TGATCATGGTGTGCGAGT
