Features (pLannotate 1.2.2; 17 found; start..end, strand, type, name):
    656..1237    +  CDS            HEY1 (fragment): HEY1_HUMAN - Also known as BHLHB31, CHF2, HERP2, HESR1, HRT1. Experimental evidence at protein level: Swiss-Prot protein existence level 1. Transcriptional repressor which binds preferentially to the canonical E box sequence 5'-CACGTG-3' (PubMed:11095750). Downstream effector of Notch signaling required for cardiovascular development. Specifically required for the Notch-induced endocardial epithelial to mesenchymal transition, which is itself criticial for cardiac valve and septum development. May be required in conjunction with HEY2 to specify arterial cell fate or identity. Promotes maintena
   1258..1278    +  CDS            capTEV™ (fragment): composite tag for in vivo biotinylation, TEV protease cleavage, and 6xHis tagging
   1292..1336    +  CDS            S-Tag: affinity and epitope tag derived from pancreatic ribonuclease A
   1427..2146    +  CDS            EGFP: the original enhanced GFP (Yang et al., 1996) mammalian codon-optimized
   2184..2769    +  misc_feature   IRES2: internal ribosome entry site (IRES) of the encephalomyocarditis virus (EMCV)
   2851..3654    +  CDS            NeoR/KanR: aminoglycoside phosphotransferase from Tn5; aph(3')-II (or nptII); confers resistance to neomycin, kanamycin, and G418 (Geneticin®)
   4527..4547    +  misc_feature   MCS (fragment): pUC18/19 multiple cloning site
   4584..4600    -  protein_bind   lac operator: The lac repressor binds to the lac operator to inhibit transcription in E. coli. This inhibition can be relieved by adding lactose or isopropyl-β-D-thiogalactopyranoside (IPTG). lac repressor encoded by lacI
   4608..4638    -  promoter       lac promoter: promoter for the E. coli lac operon
   4653..4674    -  protein_bind   CAP binding site: CAP binding activates transcription in the presence of cAMP. E. coli catabolite activator protein
   4687..4779    -  CDS            lacI (fragment): lac repressor; lacI; The lac repressor binds to the lac operator to inhibit transcription in E. coli. This inhibition can be relieved by adding lactose or isopropyl-β-D-thiogalactopyranoside (IPTG).
   4962..5550    -  rep_origin     ori: high-copy-number ColE1/pMB1/pBR322/pUC origin of replication
   5721..6581    -  CDS            AmpR: β-lactamase; bla; confers resistance to ampicillin, carbenicillin, and related antibiotics
   6582..6686    -  promoter       AmpR promoter: bla
   6781..6816    +  CDS            rop (fragment): Rop protein, which maintains plasmids at low copy number; rop
   6918..7017    +  misc_feature   bom (fragment): basis of mobility region from pBR322
   7023..21      -  CDS            lacZα (fragment) (across the origin): LacZα fragment of β-galactosidase; lacZ fragment
>Addgene plasmid #112297 | pHEY1-donor | addgene full sequence | sequence record 225585 | Addgene NGS Result
GTAAAACGACGGCCAGTGAATTCGAGCTCGGTACCCTGTGACAGCCCTGATTCAGATCAGGTAGCTTTCA
CATTTGTCCATTGCTATTTTGAGAAAAAGCATTTAAAAACAATATGTGGTCTTATTTTTGGTATACGGGA
TTTTAAAAAAAAGGTGCTGCCACATGCCTCTTGAGGAAAGAAATGTATTCTGGTTAAGTAAAGGAAACCT
AACGGGAGACCAAGGTCTGTGTGTATGTCTCTCCAGCAGGAAAATGCTTTACTGAGGTCCAAGTGCCTAA
AAGCTCCGCGATGATAACTTACATCTGTGTGTCTAATGAATTTCACTGCTCTGTGGTTTCTCTGCCCTTG
ATGTATTTTTTTGTTGTTGTTGAGGGAAAACATTAAAGGAATGAACATAGTTTCATCTGCTGGTAGGGTA
TAATTCCAATTTCTGCTCTGCAGCTTCTAATTGGGCTTTGAACTTGCATTAGCAAACACATTCTGCTTAT
GTTGATTAATGCAAAGATTTTTGTTGATTCCAAAGACTTTCGGAAGAACCCCTGACTGTTGTGTTTTAAG
GGATGCAGGTATCTGCCAGGAAGGGCTGTCTCTGGGACTTAAGAAATGAGGGAAACGGGCAAAGCCCTGA
GATTTTTCTTTTGTTCTTTTGCTTAGGTTACTTTGACGCGCACGCCCTTGCTATGGACTATCGGAGTTTG
GGATTTCGGGAATGCCTGGCAGAAGTTGCGCGTTATCTGAGCATCATTGAAGGACTAGATGCCTCTGACC
CGCTTCGAGTTCGACTGGTTTCGCATCTCAACAACTACGCTTCCCAGCGGGAAGCCGCGAGCGGCGCCCA
CGCGGGCCTCGGACACATTCCCTGGGGGACCGTCTTCGGACATCACCCGCACATCGCGCACCCGCTGTTG
CTGCCCCAGAACGGCCACGGGAACGCGGGCACCACGGCCTCACCCACGGAACCGCACCACCAGGGCAGGC
TGGGCTCGGCACATCCGGAGGCGCCTGCTTTGCGAGCGCCCCCTAGCGGCAGCCTCGGACCGGTGCTCCC
TGTGGTCACCTCCGCCTCCAAACTGTCGCCGCCTCTGCTCTCCTCAGTGGCCTCCCTGTCGGCCTTCCCC
TTCTCTTTCGGCTCCTTCCACTTACTGTCTCCCAATGCACTGAGCCCTTCAGCACCCACGCAGGCTGCAA
ACCTTGGCAAGCCCTATAGACCTTGGGGGACGGAGATCGGAGCTTTTGGGATTCCAACTACTGCAAGCGA
GAATCTTTATTTTCAGGGCGCCGCCAAATTCAAAGAAACCGCTGCTGCTAAATTCGAACGCCAGCACATG
GACAGCGGAGGTGGAGGTTCGAGCGGTCCCTCGGGTTCGTCGAGCCTGGAAGTTCTGTTCCAGGGGCCCC
TGTCGTCGAGCGGTCCCTCGGGTTCGATGGTGAGCAAAGGCGAGGAGCTGTTCACCGGGGTGGTGCCCAT
CCTGGTCGAGCTGGACGGCGACGTAAACGGCCACAAGTTCAGCGTGTCCGGCGAGGGCGAGGGCGATGCC
ACCTACGGCAAGCTGACCCTGAAGTTCATCTGCACCACCGGCAAGCTGCCCGTGCCCTGGCCCACCCTCG
TGACCACCCTGACCTACGGCGTGCAGTGCTTCAGCCGCTACCCCGACCACATGAAGCAGCACGACTTCTT
CAAGTCCGCCATGCCCGAAGGCTACGTCCAGGAGCGCACCATCTTCTTCAAGGACGACGGCAACTACAAG
ACCCGCGCCGAGGTGAAGTTCGAGGGCGACACCCTGGTGAACCGCATCGAGCTGAAGGGCATCGACTTCA
AGGAGGACGGCAACATCCTGGGGCACAAGCTGGAGTACAACTACAACAGCCACAACGTCTATATCATGGC
CGACAAGCAGAAGAACGGCATCAAGGTGAACTTCAAGATCCGCCACAACATCGAGGACGGCAGCGTGCAG
CTCGCCGACCACTACCAGCAGAACACCCCCATCGGCGACGGCCCCGTGCTGCTGCCCGACAACCACTACC
TGAGCACCCAGTCCGCCCTGAGCAAAGACCCCAACGAGAAGCGCGATCACATGGTCCTTAAGGAGTTCGT
GACCGCCGCCGGGATCACTCTCGGCATGGACGAGCTGTACAAGTAATGATCTAGAGTCGAGTTAATTAAG
AATTCCGCCCCCCCCCCTCTCCCTCCCCCCCCCTAACGTTACTGGCCGAAGCCGCTTGGAATAAGGCCGG
TGTGCGTTTGTCTATATGTTATTTTCCACCATATTGCCGTCTTTTGGCAATGTGAGGGCCCGGAAACCTG
GCCCTGTCTTCTTGACGAGCATTCCTAGGGGTCTTTCCCCTCTCGCCAAAGGAATGCAGGGTCTGTTGAA
TGTCGTGAAGGAAGCAGTTCCTCTGGAAGCTTCTTGAAGACAAACAACGTCTGTAGCGACCCTTTGCAGG
CAGCGGAACCCCCCACCTGGCGACAGGTGCCTCTGCGGCCAAAAGCCACGTGTATAAGATACACCTGCAA
AGGCGGCACAACCCCAGTGCCACGTTGTGAGTTGGATAGTTGTGGAAAGAGTCAAATGGCTCTCCTCAAG
CGTATTCAACAAGGGGCTGAAGGATGCCCAGAAGGTACCCCATTGTATGGGATCTGATCTGGGGCCTCGG
TGCACATGCTTTACATGTGTTTAGTCGAGGTTAAAAAAACGTCTAGGCCCCCCGAACCACGGGGACGTGG
TTTTCCTTTGAAAAACACGATGATAATATGGCCACAACCTGTTACATTGCACAAGATAAAAATATATCAT
CACGAACAGTAAAACTGTCTGCTTACATAAACAGTAATACAAGGGGTGTTATGGGATCGGCCATTGAACA
AGATGGATTGCACGCAGGTTCTCCGGCCGCTTGGGTGGAGAGGCTATTCGGCTATGACTGGGCACAACAG
ACAATCGGCTGCTCTGATGCCGCCGTGTTCCGGCTGTCAGCGCAGGGGCGCCCGGTTCTTTTTGTCAAGA
CCGACCTGTCCGGTGCCCTGAATGAACTGCAGGACGAGGCAGCGCGGCTATCGTGGCTGGCCACGACGGG
CGTTCCTTGCGCAGCTGTGCTCGACGTTGTCACTGAAGCGGGAAGGGACTGGCTGCTATTGGGCGAAGTG
CCGGGGCAGGATCTCCTGTCATCTCACCTTGCTCCTGCCGAGAAAGTATCCATCATGGCTGATGCAATGC
GGCGGCTGCATACGCTTGATCCGGCTACCTGCCCATTCGACCACCAAGCGAAACATCGCATCGAGCGAGC
ACGTACTCGGATGGAAGCCGGTCTTGTCGATCAGGATGATCTGGACGAAGAGCATCAGGGGCTCGCGCCA
GCCGAACTGTTCGCCAGGCTCAAGGCGCGCATGCCCGACGGCGAGGATCTCGTCGTGACCCATGGCGATG
CCTGCTTGCCGAATATCATGGTGGAAAATGGCCGCTTTTCTGGATTCATCGACTGTGGCCGGCTGGGTGT
GGCGGACCGCTATCAGGACATAGCGTTGGCTACCCGTGATATTGCTGAAGAGCTTGGCGGCGAATGGGCT
GACCGCTTCCTCGTGCTTTACGGTATCGCCGCTCCCGATTCGCAGCGCATCGCCTTCTATCGCCTTCTTG
ACGAGTTCTTCTGAGTCAGAACTGATGTAGAATGAGGGAGGGGAAAGTTTAAAATCCCAGCTGGGCTGGA
CTGTTGCCAACATCACCTTAAAGTCGTCAGTAAAAGTAAAAAGGAAAAAGGTACACTTTCAGATAATTTT
TTTTTTAAAGACTAAAGGTTTGTTGGTTTACTTTTATCTTTTTTAATGTTTTTTTCATCATGTCATGTAT
TAGCAGTTTTTAAAAACTAGTTGTTAAATTTTGTTCAAGACATTAAATTGAAATAGTGAGTATAAGCCAA
CACTTTGTGATAGGTTTGTACTGTGCCTAATTTACTTTGTAAACCAGAATGATTCCGTTTTTGCCTCAAA
ATTTGGGGAATCTTAACATTTAGTATTTTTGGTCTGTTTTTCTCCTTGTATAGTTATGGTCTGTTTTTAG
AATTAATTTTCCAAACCACTATGCTTAATGTTAACATGATTCTGTTTGTTAATATTTTGACAGATTAAGG
TGTTGTATAAATAATATTCTTTTGGGGGGAGGGGAACTATATTGAATTTTATATTTCTGAGCAAAGCGTT
GACAAATCAGATGATCAGCTTTATCCAAGAAAGAAGACTAGTAAATTGTCTGCCTCCTATAGCAGAAAGG
TGAATGTACAAACTGTTGGTGGCCCTGAATCCATCTGACCAGCTGCTGGTATCTGCCAGGACTGGCAGTT
CTGATTTAGTTAGGAGAGAGCCGCTGATAGGTTAGGTCTCATTTGGAGTGTTGGTGGAAAGGAAACTGAA
GGTAATTGAATAGAATACGCCTGCATTTACCAGCCCCAGCAACACAAAGAATTTTTAATCACACGGATCT
CAAATTCACAAATGTTAACATGGATAAGTGATCATGGTGTGCGAGTGACCTGCAGGCATGCAAGCTTGGC
GTAATCATGGTCATAGCTGTTTCCTGTGTGAAATTGTTATCCGCTCACAATTCCACACAACATACGAGCC
GGAAGCATAAAGTGTAAAGCCTGGGGTGCCTAATGAGTGAGCTAACTCACATTAATTGCGTTGCGCTCAC
TGCCCGCTTTCCAGTCGGGAAACCTGTCGTGCCAGCTGCATTAATGAATCGGCCAACGCGCGGGGAGAGG
CGGTTTGCGTATTGGGCGCTCTTCCGCTTCCTCGCTCACTGACTCGCTGCGCTCGGTCGTTCGGCTGCGG
CGAGCGGTATCAGCTCACTCAAAGGCGGTAATACGGTTATCCACAGAATCAGGGGATAACGCAGGAAAGA
ACATGTGAGCAAAAGGCCAGCAAAAGGCCAGGAACCGTAAAAAGGCCGCGTTGCTGGCGTTTTTCCATAG
GCTCCGCCCCCCTGACGAGCATCACAAAAATCGACGCTCAAGTCAGAGGTGGCGAAACCCGACAGGACTA
TAAAGATACCAGGCGTTTCCCCCTGGAAGCTCCCTCGTGCGCTCTCCTGTTCCGACCCTGCCGCTTACCG
GATACCTGTCCGCCTTTCTCCCTTCGGGAAGCGTGGCGCTTTCTCATAGCTCACGCTGTAGGTATCTCAG
TTCGGTGTAGGTCGTTCGCTCCAAGCTGGGCTGTGTGCACGAACCCCCCGTTCAGCCCGACCGCTGCGCC
TTATCCGGTAACTATCGTCTTGAGTCCAACCCGGTAAGACACGACTTATCGCCACTGGCAGCAGCCACTG
GTAACAGGATTAGCAGAGCGAGGTATGTAGGCGGTGCTACAGAGTTCTTGAAGTGGTGGCCTAACTACGG
CTACACTAGAAGAACAGTATTTGGTATCTGCGCTCTGCTGAAGCCAGTTACCTTCGGAAAAAGAGTTGGT
AGCTCTTGATCCGGCAAACAAACCACCGCTGGTAGCGGTGGTTTTTTTGTTTGCAAGCAGCAGATTACGC
GCAGAAAAAAAGGATCTCAAGAAGATCCTTTGATCTTTTCTACGGGGTCTGACGCTCAGTGGAACGAAAA
CTCACGTTAAGGGATTTTGGTCATGAGATTATCAAAAAGGATCTTCACCTAGATCCTTTTAAATTAAAAA
TGAAGTTTTAAATCAATCTAAAGTATATATGAGTAAACTTGGTCTGACAGTTACCAATGCTTAATCAGTG
AGGCACCTATCTCAGCGATCTGTCTATTTCGTTCATCCATAGTTGCCTGACTCCCCGTCGTGTAGATAAC
TACGATACGGGAGGGCTTACCATCTGGCCCCAGTGCTGCAATGATACCGCGAGACCCACGCTCACCGGCT
CCAGATTTATCAGCAATAAACCAGCCAGCCGGAAGGGCCGAGCGCAGAAGTGGTCCTGCAACTTTATCCG
CCTCCATCCAGTCTATTAATTGTTGCCGGGAAGCTAGAGTAAGTAGTTCGCCAGTTAATAGTTTGCGCAA
CGTTGTTGCCATTGCTACAGGCATCGTGGTGTCACGCTCGTCGTTTGGTATGGCTTCATTCAGCTCCGGT
TCCCAACGATCAAGGCGAGTTACATGATCCCCCATGTTGTGCAAAAAAGCGGTTAGCTCCTTCGGTCCTC
CGATCGTTGTCAGAAGTAAGTTGGCCGCAGTGTTATCACTCATGGTTATGGCAGCACTGCATAATTCTCT
TACTGTCATGCCATCCGTAAGATGCTTTTCTGTGACTGGTGAGTACTCAACCAAGTCATTCTGAGAATAG
TGTATGCGGCGACCGAGTTGCTCTTGCCCGGCGTCAATACGGGATAATACCGCGCCACATAGCAGAACTT
TAAAAGTGCTCATCATTGGAAAACGTTCTTCGGGGCGAAAACTCTCAAGGATCTTACCGCTGTTGAGATC
CAGTTCGATGTAACCCACTCGTGCACCCAACTGATCTTCAGCATCTTTTACTTTCACCAGCGTTTCTGGG
TGAGCAAAAACAGGAAGGCAAAATGCCGCAAAAAAGGGAATAAGGGCGACACGGAAATGTTGAATACTCA
TACTCTTCCTTTTTCAATATTATTGAAGCATTTATCAGGGTTATTGTCTCATGAGCGGATACATATTTGA
ATGTATTTAGAAAAATAAACAAATAGGGGTTCCGCGCACATTTCCCCGAAAAGTGCCACCTGACGTCTAA
GAAACCATTATTATCATGACATTAACCTATAAAAATAGGCGTATCACGAGGCCCTTTCGTCTCGCGCGTT
TCGGTGATGACGGTGAAAACCTCTGACACATGCAGCTCCCGGAGACGGTCACAGCTTGTCTGTAAGCGGA
TGCCGGGAGCAGACAAGCCCGTCAGGGCGCGTCAGCGGGTGTTGGCGGGTGTCGGGGCTGGCTTAACTAT
GCGGCATCAGAGCAGATTGTACTGAGAGTGCACCATATGCGGTGTGAAATACCGCACAGATGCGTAAGGA
GAAAATACCGCATCAGGCGCCATTCGCCATTCAGGCTGCGCAACTGTTGGGAAGGGCGATCGGTGCGGGC
CTCTTCGCTATTACGCCAGCTGGCGAAAGGGGGATGTGCTGCAAGGCGATTAAGTTGGGTAACGCCAGGG
TTTTCCCAGTCACGACGTT
